>Addgene plasmid #83241 | pCD-Sub100-Sem1 Sc | depositor full sequence | sequence record 158229 | pCD-Sub100-Sem1 Sc sequence 3979 bps
CTTTTCTACTGAACCGCTCTAGATTTCAGTGCAATTTATCTCTTCAAATGTAGCACCGTCGACGCAATTC
CGACGTCTAAGAAACCATTATTATCATGACATTAACCTATAAAAATAGGCGTATCACGAGGCCCTTTCGT
CTTCACCTCGAGTCCCTATCAGTGATAGAGATTGACATCCCTATCAGTGATAGAGATACTGAGCACATCA
GCAGGACGCACTGACCGAATTCATTAAAGAGGAGAAAACGCGTATGAGTAAAGTAGACATGGTTTGGATA
GTCGGAGGCAGTTCTGTTTACCAGGAAGCCATGAATCAACCAGGCCACCTCAGACTCTTTGTGACAAGGA
TCATGCAGGAATTTGAAAGTGACACGTTTTTCCCAGAAATTGATTTGGGGAAATATAAACTTCTCCCAGA
ATACCCAGGCGTCCTCTCTGAGGTCCAGGAGGAAAAAGGCATCAAGTATAAGTTTGAAGTCTACGAGAAG
AAAGACAGGCGCGCCGGCGGCTCAGCGGGCTCGGGAAGCGGAGCGGGATCTGGCAGCGGCGGTAGCGCAG
GCAGCAGCGGGTCAAGCGGTGCCTCGAGCGGCAGGCGCGCCCTGCAGATGGGCAGCAGCCATCACCATCA
TCACCACAGCCAGGATCCGAATTCGAAAATCGAAGAAGGTAAACTGGTAATCTGGATTAACGGCGATAAA
GGCTATAACGGTCTCGCTGAAGTCGGTAAGAAATTCGAGAAAGATACCGGAATTAAAGTCACCGTTGAGC
ATCCGGATAAACTGGAAGAGAAATTCCCACAGGTTGCGGCAACTGGCGATGGCCCTGACATTATCTTCTG
GGCACACGACCGCTTTGGTGGCTACGCTCAATCTGGCCTGTTGGCTGAAATCACCCCGGACAAAGCGTTC
CAGGACAAGCTGTATCCGTTTACCTGGGATGCCGTACGTTACAACGGCAAGCTGATTGCTTACCCGATCG
CTGTTGAAGCGTTATCGCTGATTTATAACAAAGATCTGCTGCCGAACCCGCCAAAAACCTGGGAAGAGAT
CCCGGCGCTGGATAAAGAACTGAAAGCGAAAGGTAAGAGCGCGCTGATGTTCAACCTGCAAGAACCGTAC
TTCACCTGGCCGCTGATTGCTGCTGACGGGGGTTATGCGTTCAAGTATGAAAACGGCAAGTACGACATTA
AAGACGTGGGCGTGGATAACGCTGGCGCGAAAGCGGGTCTGACCTTCCTGGTTGACCTGATTAAAAACAA
ACACATGAATGCAGACACCGATTACTCCATCGCAGAAGCTGCCTTTAATAAAGGCGAAACAGCGATGACC
ATCAACGGCCCGTGGGCATGGTCCAACATCGACACCAGCAAAGTGAATTATGGTGTAACGGTACTGCCGA
CCTTCAAGGGTCAACCATCCAAACCGTTCGTTGGCGTGCTGAGCGCAGGTATTAACGCCGCCAGTCCGAA
CAAAGAGCTGGCAAAAGAGTTCCTCGAAAACTATCTGCTGACTGATGAAGGTCTGGAAGCGGTTAATAAA
GACAAACCGCTGGGTGCCGTAGCGCTGAAGTCTTACGAGGAAGAGTTGGCGAAAGATCCACGTATTGCCG
CCACAATGGAAAACGCCCAGAAAGGTGAAATCATGCCGAACATCCCGCAGATGTCCGCTTTCTGGTATGC
CGTGCGTACTGCGGTGATCAACGCCGCCAGCGGTCGTCAGACTGTCGATGAAGCCCTGAAAGACGCGCAG
ACTAATTCGAGCTCGAACAACAACAACAATAACAATAACAACAACCTCGGGATCGATACGACCCTGGAAG
TTCTGTTCCAGGGGCCCCCGCGGATGAGTACGGACGTTGCTGCTGCACAAGCCCAAAGTAAAATAGATTT
AACAAAAAAAAAAAATGAGGAAATAAATAAGAAGTCTCTAGAGGAAGACGATGAATTTGAAGATTTCCCC
ATTGACACATGGGCCAATGGTGAAACAATAAAAAGCAATGCTGTAACGCAAACAAACATATGGGAAGAAA
ACTGGGATGATGTTGAAGTTGACGACGATTTCACCAATGAATTGAAGGCCGAATTGGATAGATACAAACG
GGAAAATCAGTGAACTAGTTAAGTCGAACAGAAAGTAATCGTATTGTACACGGCCGCAGAGAAGCACACG
GTCACACTGCTTCCGGTAGTCAATAAACCGGTAAACCAGCAATAGACATAAGCGGCTATTTAACGACCCT
GCCCTGAACCGACGACCGGGTCATCGTGGCCGGATCTTGCGGCCCCTCGGCTTGAACGAATTGTTAGACA
TTATTTGCCGACTACCTTGGTGATCTCGCCTTTCACGTAGTGGACAAATTCTTCCAACTGATCTGCGCGC
GAGGCCAAGCGATCTTCTTCTTGTCCAAGATAAGCCTGTCTAGCTTCAAGTATGACGGGCTGATACTGGG
CCGGCAGGCGCTCCATTGCCCAGTCGGCAGCGACATCCTTCGGCGCGATTTTGCCGGTTACTGCGCTGTA
CCAAATGCGGGACAACGTAAGCACTACATTTCGCTCATCGCCAGCCCAGTCGGGCGGCGAGTTCCATAGC
GTTAAGGTTTCATTTAGCGCCTCAAATAGATCCTGTTCAGGAACCGGATCAAAGAGTTCCTCCGCCGCTG
GACCTACCAAGGCAACGCTATGTTCTCTTGCTTTTGTCAGCAAGATAGCCAGATCAATGTCGATCGTGGC
TGGCTCGAAGATACCTGCAAGAATGTCATTGCGCTGCCATTCTCCAAATTGCAGTTCGCGCTTAGCTGGA
TAACGCCACGGAATGATGTCGTCGTGCACAACAATGGTGACTTCTACAGCGCGGAGAATCTCGCTCTCTC
CAGGGGAAGCCGAAGTTTCCAAAAGGTCGTTGATCAAAGCTCGCCGCGTTGTTTCATCAAGCCTTACGGT
CACCGTAACCAGCAAATCAATATCACTGTGTGGCTTCAGGCCGCCATCCACTGCGGAGCCGTACAAATGT
ACGGCCAGCAACGTCGGTTCGAGATGGCGCTCGATGACGCCAACTACCTCTGATAGTTGAGTCGATACTT
CGGCGATCACCGCTTCCCTCATACTCTTCCTTTTTCAATATTATTGAAGCATTTATCAGGGTTATTGTCT
CATGAGCGGATACATATTTGAATGTATTTAGAAAAATAAACAAATAGCTAGCTCACTCGGTCGCTACGCT
CCGGGCGTGAGACTGCGGCGGGCGCTGCGGACACATACAAAGTTACCCACAGATTCCGTGGATAAGCAGG
GGACTAACATGTGAGGCAAAACAGCAGGGCCGCGCCGGTGGCGTTTTTCCATAGGCTCCGCCCTCCTGCC
AGAGTTCACATAAACAGACGCTTTTCCGGTGCATCTGTGGGAGCCGTGAGGCTCAACCATGAATCTGACA
GTACGGGCGAAACCCGACAGGACTTAAAGATCCCCACCGTTTCCGGCGGGTCGCTCCCTCTTGCGCTCTC
CTGTTCCGACCCTGCCGTTTACCGGATACCTGTTCCGCCTTTCTCCCTTACGGGAAGTGTGGCGCTTTCT
CATAGCTCACACACTGGTATCTCGGCTCGGTGTAGGTCGTTCGCTCCAAGCTGGGCTGTAAGCAAGAACT
CCCCGTTCAGCCCGACTGCTGCGCCTTATCCGGTAACTGTTCACTTGAGTCCAACCCGGAAAAGCACGGT
AAAACGCCACTGGCAGCAGCCATTGGTAACTGGGAGTTCGCAGAGGATTTGTTTAGCTAAACACGCGGTT
GCTCTTGAAGTGTGCGCCAAAGTCCGGCTACACTGGAAGGACAGATTTGGTTGCTGTGCTCTGCGAAAGC
CAGTTACCACGGTTAAGCAGTTCCCCAACTGACTTAACCTTCGATCAAACCACCTCCCCAGGTGGTTTTT
TCGTTTACAGGGCAAAAGATTACGCGCAGAAAAAAAGGATCTCAAGAAGATCCTTTGAT
Features (pLannotate 1.2.2; 7 found; start..end, strand, type, name):
    153..226     +  promoter       PLtetO-1 promoter: modified phage lambda PL promoter with tet operator sites (Lutz and Bujard, 1997)
    257..496     +  CDS            DHFR (fragment): mouse dihydrofolate reductase; Mus musculus Dhfr
    655..1753    +  CDS            MBP (fragment): maltose binding protein from E. coli; malE (mutated); This version of the gene does not encode a signal sequence, so MBP will remain in the cytosol.
   1844..2110    +  CDS            SEM1: SEM1_YEAST - Also known as DSH1. Experimental evidence at protein level: Swiss-Prot protein existence level 1. Versatile protein that might stabilize multiple protein complexes involved in diverse pathways. Subunit of the 26S proteasome which plays a role in ubiquitin-dependent proteolysis. Associates also with the TREX-2 complex that is required for transcription-coupled mRNA export, and the COP9 signalosome, which is involved in deneddylation. From Saccharomyces cerevisiae (strain ATCC 204508 / S288c) (Baker's yeast).
   2311..3102    -  CDS            SmR: aminoglycoside adenylyltransferase (Murphy, 1985); aadA; confers resistance to spectinomycin and streptomycin
   3103..3194    -  promoter       AmpR promoter: bla
   3242..1       -  rep_origin     CloDF13 ori (across the origin): Plasmids containing the CloDF13 (CDF) origin of replication can be propagated in E. coli cells that contain additional plasmids with compatible origins.
