[The description below was written by a language model from this plasmid's Addgene catalogue record and pLannotate feature annotations shown in this document.]
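Description:
pCD-Sub100-Sem1 Sc is a bacterial expression plasmid built on a pCDF-type (pCDF-Duet-derived) backbone for producing a split-DHFR "substrate" fusion protein in E. coli. It replicates from the CloDF13 (CDF) origin, which is compatible with other common origins and so allows the plasmid to be maintained alongside additional plasmids in the same cell. Selection is by spectinomycin through the aadA (SmR) aminoglycoside adenylyltransferase gene, which in the annotated sequence sits downstream of a bla-type (AmpR) promoter. The total size is 3,979 bp.

The original T7 promoter of the backbone was replaced with PLtetO-1, a modified phage lambda PL promoter carrying tet operator sites. This promoter drives a single open reading frame. It begins with a C-terminal fragment of mouse dihydrofolate reductase (cDHFR, residues 109-187), followed by a linker (linker2), a His6 tag and a maltose binding protein lacking its signal sequence, so the fusion stays cytosolic. The frame ends with Saccharomyces cerevisiae SEM1 (also known as DSS1/HOD1). SEM1 is a small subunit of the 26S proteasome that also associates with the TREX-2 complex and the COP9 signalosome. The His6 tag is listed in the catalogue entry but is not separately annotated in the feature table.

The plasmid comes from a bacterial genetic selection system for discovering ubiquitylation cascades, in which candidate substrates were cloned in frame after cDHFR-linker2-MBP. In a split-DHFR design of this kind, the cDHFR fragment is presumably complemented by a partner DHFR fragment supplied from a compatible plasmid. That would link a protein association or modification event to a growth phenotype, although the record does not describe the partner constructs. Here Sem1 is the substrate being tested.
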