Addgene plasmid #83241: pCD-Sub100-Sem1 Sc
Purpose: Expresses the cDHFR-link2-His6-MBP-Sem1 Sc in E.coli
Depositing lab: Gali Prag. Depositing organization: Tel Aviv University. Publication: A bacterial genetic selection system for ubiquitylation cascade discovery. Levin-Kravets O, Tanner N, Shohat N, Attali I, Keren-Kaplan T, Shusterman A, Artzi S, Varvak A, Reshef Y, Shi X, Zucker O, Baram T, Katina C, Pilzer I, Ben-Aroya S, Prag G. Nat Methods. 2016 Nov;13(11):945-952. doi: 10.1038/nmeth.4003. Epub 2016 Oct 3. PubMed 27694912.
Backbone
  Vector backbone: pCDF-1
  Backbone size w/o insert (bp): 3709
  Total vector size (bp): 3979
  Modifications to backbone: The pCD-Sub vector was constructed based on a pCDF-duet vector. The T7 promoter was substituted with pLtetO-1. The cDHFR fragment (residues 109-187) was PCR-amplified and sub-cloned under the pLtetO1 promoter at the MluI and AscI endonuclease recognition sites (the AscI site was inserted by PCR). A second linker (linker2; as indicated in Figure 4B); was fused to the N-terminus of MBP (Maltose Binding Protein) and cloned into the AscI site. Substrates were PCR-amplified and sub-cloned into SacII and SpeI sites downstream and in-frame with the cDHFR-linker2-MBP. In some vectors the MBP was removed. Some vectors were prepared by complete chemical synthesis assembly (Gibson et al, 2009).
  Vector type: Bacterial Expression
Growth in bacteria
  Bacterial resistance: Spectinomycin, 50 μg/mL
  Growth temperature: 37°C
  Growth strain: DH5alpha
  Copy number: Unknown
Gene/Insert
  Gene/Insert name: SEM 1
  Species: S. cerevisiae (budding yeast)
  Entrez Gene: SEM1 (a.k.a. YDR363W-A, DSS1, HOD1)
  Tag / fusion protein: cDHFR-link2-His-mbp (N terminal on insert)
Terms and licenses: Academic/Nonprofit Terms; Industry Terms: Not Available to Industry
How to cite: pCD-Sub100-Sem1 Sc was a gift from Gali Prag (Addgene plasmid # 83241)
