>Addgene plasmid #83241 | pCD-Sub100-Sem1 Sc | addgene partial sequence | sequence record 164046 | pBRforEco 5'-AATAGGCGTATCACGAGGC-3'
TGATAGAGATTGACATCCCTATCAGTGATAGAGATACTGAGCACATCAGCAGGACGCACTGACCGAATTC
ATTAAAGAGGAGAAAACGCGTATGAGTAAAGTAGACATGGTTTGGATAGTCGGAGGCAGTTCTGTTTACC
AGGAAGCCATGAATCAACCAGGCCACCTCAGACTCTTTGTGACAAGGATCATGCAGGAATTTGAAAGTGA
CACGTTTTTCCCAGAAATTGATTTGGGGAAATATAAACTTCTCCCAGAATACCCAGGCGTCCTCTCTGAG
GTCCAGGAGGAAAAAGGCATCAAGTATAAGTTTGAAGTCTACGAGAAGAAAGACAGGCGCGCCCTGCAGA
TGGGCAGCAGCCATCACCATCATCACCACAGCCAGGATCCGAATTCGAAAATCGAAGAAGGTAAACTGGT
AATCTGGATTAACGGCGATAAAGGCTATAACGGTCTCGCTGAAGTCGGTAAGAAATTCGAGAAAGATACC
GGAATTAAAGTCACCGTTGAGCATCCGGATAAACTGGAAGAGAAATTCCCACAGGTTGCGGCAACTGGCG
ATGGCCCTGACATTATCTTCTGGGCACACGACCGCTTTGGTGGCTACGCTCAATCTGGCCTGTTGGCTGA
AATCACCCCGGACAAAGCGTTCCAGGACAAGCTGTATCCGTTTACCTGGGATGCCGTACGTTACAACGGC
AAGCTGATTGCTTACCCGATCGCTGTTGAAGCGTTATCGCTGATTTATAACAAAGATCTGCTGCCGAACC
CGCCAAAAACCTGGGAAGAGATCCCGGCGCTGGATAAAGAACTGAAAGCGAAA
