>Addgene plasmid #83241 | pCD-Sub100-Sem1 Sc | addgene partial sequence | sequence record 164047 | MBP-F 5'-GATGAAGCCCTGAAAGACGCGCAG-3'
TAACAACAACCTCGGGATCGATACGACCCTGGAAGTTCTGTTCCAGGGGCCCCCGCGGATGAGTACGGAC
GTTGCTGCTGCACAAGCCCAAAGTAAAATAGATTTAACAAAAAAAAAAAATGAGGAAATAAATAAGAAGT
CTCTAGAGGAAGACGATGAATTTGAAGATTTCCCCATTGACACATGGGCCAATGGTGAAACAATAAAAAG
CAATGCTGTAACGCAAACAAACATATGGGAAGAAAACTGGGATGATGTTGAAGTTGACGACGATTTCACC
AATGAATTGAAGGCCGAATTGGATAGATACAAACGGGAAAATCAGTGAACTAGTTAAGTCGAACAGAAAG
TAATCGTATTGTACACGGCCGAAGCTTGGCGCCATAGCGGCCGCGAGAAGCACACGGTCACACTGCTTCC
GGTAGTCAATAAACCGGTAAACCAGCAATAGACATAAGCGGCTATTTAACGACCCTGCCCTGAACCGACG
ACCGGGTCATCGTGGCCGGATCTTGCGGCCCCTCGGCTTGAACGAATTGTTAGACATTATTTGCCGACTA
CCTTGGTGATCTCGCCTTTCACGTAGTGGACAAATTCTTCCAACTGATCTGCGCGCGAGGCCAAGCGATC
TTCTTCTTGTCCAAGATAAGCCTGTCTAGCTTCAAGTATGACGGGCTGATACTGGGCCGGCAGGCGCTCC
ATTGCCCAGTCGGCAGCGACATCCTTCGGCGCGATTTTGCCGGTTACTGCGCTGTACCAAATGCGGGACA
ACGTAAGCACTACATTTCGCTCATCGCCAGCCCAGTCGGGCGGCGAGTTCCATAGCGTTAAGGTTTCATT
TAGCGCCTCAAATAGATCCTGTTCAGGAACCGGATCAAAGAGTTCCTCCGCCGCTGGACCTACCAAGGCA
ACGCTATGTTCTCTTGCTTTTGTCAGCAAGATAGCCAGATCAATGTCGATCGTGGCTGGCTCGAA
